Addgene plasmid #30318: pTRE ZO1myc
Depositing lab: Alan Fanning. Depositing organization: University of North Carolina at Chapel Hill. Publication: The unique-5 and -6 motifs of ZO-1 regulate tight junction strand localization and scaffolding properties. Fanning AS, Little BP, Rahner C, Utepbergenov D, Walther Z, Anderson JM. Mol Biol Cell. 2007 Mar . 18(3):721-31. 10.1091/mbc.e06-08-0764 PubMed 17182847.
Backbone
  Vector backbone: pTRE
  Backbone manufacturer: Clontech
  Backbone size w/o insert (bp): 3100
  Vector type: Mammalian Expression
  Selectable markers: NONE
Growth in bacteria
  Bacterial resistance: Ampicillin, 100 μg/mL
  Growth temperature: 37°C
  Growth strain: DH5alpha
  Copy number: High Copy
Gene/Insert
  Gene/Insert name: Zonula Occludens-1 (alt name: TJP1)
  Species: H. sapiens (human)
  Insert size (bp): 5376
  Entrez Gene: TJP1 (a.k.a. ZO-1)
  Tag / fusion protein: myc (C terminal on insert)
  Cloning method: Restriction Enzyme; 5′ cloning site Eco RI (not destroyed); 3′ cloning site Eco RI (not destroyed)
  Sequencing primers: 5′ GACCTCCATAGAAGACACC
Terms and licenses: Academic/Nonprofit Terms; Industry Terms: Not Available to Industry
How to cite: pTRE ZO1myc was a gift from Alan Fanning (Addgene plasmid # 30318 ; http://n2t.net/addgene:30318 ; RRID:Addgene_30318)
