[The description below was written by a language model from this plasmid's Addgene catalogue record.]
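Description:
pTRE ZO1myc is a mammalian expression plasmid built on the Clontech pTRE backbone (about 3.1 kb without insert), the response vector of the tetracycline-regulated (Tet-Off/Tet-On) expression system. It is maintained in E. coli as a high-copy plasmid under ampicillin selection. The record lists no mammalian selectable marker, so stable lines would need a separately supplied marker, and regulated expression depends on host cells that already express a tetracycline-controlled transactivator. No feature table is provided. The promoter is therefore not explicitly annotated, but pTRE vectors characteristically drive the insert from a tetracycline response element: tet operator repeats joined to a minimal CMV promoter. This element is essentially silent until the transactivator binds it, and that binding is controlled by tetracycline or doxycycline.

The payload is human Zonula Occludens-1 (ZO-1, gene TJP1), an insert of roughly 5.4 kb carrying a C-terminal myc epitope tag. It was cloned as an EcoRI fragment, and both flanking EcoRI sites are preserved, so the insert can be released with a single enzyme, although orientation had to be determined after cloning. ZO-1 is a scaffolding protein of the cytoplasmic face of tight junctions. The myc tag allows the exogenous protein to be distinguished from endogenous ZO-1 by immunofluorescence or immunoblotting.

The associated publication concerns how the unique-5 and unique-6 motifs of ZO-1 govern tight junction strand localization and scaffolding. This suggests the plasmid provides inducible, titratable expression of tagged ZO-1 in cultured cells, plausibly as a reference alongside mutant forms, although the record does not state that role explicitly.
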