>Addgene plasmid #30318 | pTRE ZO1myc | depositor partial sequence | sequence record 13965 | Author sequence
GAATTCGGTACCGAGAGAGACAAGATGTCCGCCAGAGCTGCGGCCGCCAAGAGCACAGCAATGGAGGAAA
CAGCTATATGGGAACAACATACAGTGACGCTTCACAGGGCTCCTGGATTTGGATTTGGAATTGCAATATC
TGGTGGACGAGATAATCCTCATTTTCAGAGTGGGGAAACGTCAATAGTGATTTCAGATGTGCTGAAAGGA
GGACCAGCTGAAGGACAGCTACAGGAAAATGACCGAGTTGCAATGGTTAACGGAGTTTCAATGGATAATG
TTGAACATGCTTTTGCTGTTCAGCAACTAAGGAAAAGTGGGAAAAATGCAAAAATTACAATTAGAAGGAA
GAAGAAAGTTCAAATACCAGTAAGTCGTCCTGATCCTGAACCAGTATCTGATAATGAAGAAGATAGTTAT
GATGAGGAAATACATGATCCAAGAAGTGGCCGGAGTGGTGTGGTTAACAGAAGGAGTGAGAAGATTTGGC
CGAGGGATAGAAGTGCAAGTAGAGAGAGGAGCTTGTCCCCGCGGTCAGACAGGCGGTCAGTGGCTTCCAG
CCAGCCTGCTAAACCTACTAAAGTCACACTGGTGAAATCCCGGAAAAATGAAGAATATGGTCTTCGATTG
GCAAGCCATATATTTGTTAAGGAAATTTCACAAGATAGTTTGGCAGCAAGAGATGGCAATATTCAAGAAG
GTGATGTTGTATTGAAGATAAATGGTACTGTGACAGAAAATATGTCATTGACAGATGCAAAGACATTGAT
AGAAAGGTCTAAAGGCAAATTAAAAATGGTAGTTCAAAGAGATGAACGGGCTACGCTATTGAATGTCCCT
GATCTTTCTGACAGCATCCACTCTGCTAATGCCTCTGAGAGAGACGACATTTCAGAAATTCAGTCACTGG
CATCAGATCATTCTGGTCGATCACACGATAGGCCTCCCCGCCGCAGCCGGTCACGATCTCCTGACCAGCG
GTCAGAGCCTTCTGATCATTCCAGGCACTCGCCGCAGCAGCCAAGCAATGGCAGTCTCCGGAGTAGAGAT
GAAGAGAGAATTTCTAAACCTGGGGCTGTCTCAACTCCTGTAAAGCATGCTGATGATCACACACCTAAAA
CAGTGGAAGAAGTTACAGTTGAAAGAAATGAGAAACAAACACCTTCTCTTCCAGAACCAAAGCCTGTGTA
TGCCCAAGTTGGGCAACCAGATGTGGATTTACCTGTCAGTCCATCTGATGGTGTCCTACCTAATTCAACT
CATGAAGATGGGATTCTTCGGCCCAGCATGAAATTGGTAAAATTCAGAAAAGGAGATAGTGTGGGTTTGC
GGCTGGCTGGTGGAAATGATGTTGGAATATTTGTAGCTGGCGTTCTAGAAGATAGCCCTGCAGCCAAGGA
AGGCTTAGAGGAAGGTGATCAAATTCTCAGGGTAAACAACGTAGATTTTACAAATATCATAAGAGAAGAA
GCCGTCCTTTTCCTGCTTGACCTCCCTAAAGGAGAAGAAGTGACCATATTGGCTCAGAAGAAGAAGGATG
TTTATCGTCGCATTGTAGAATCAGATGTAGGAGATTCTTTCTATATTAGAACCCATTTTGAATATGAAAA
GGAATCTCCCTATGGACTTAGTTTTAACAAAGGAGAGGTGTTCCGTGCTGTGGATACCTTGTACAATGGA
AAACTGGGCTCTTGGCTTGCTATTCGAATTGGTAAAAATCATAAGGAGGTAGAACGAGGCATCATCCCTA
ATAAGAACAGAGCTGAGCAGCTAGCCAGTGTACAGTATACACTTCCAAAAACAGCAGGCGGAGACCGTGC
TGACTTCTGGAGATTCAGAGGTCTTCGCAGCTCCAAGAGAAATCTTCGAAAAAGCAGAGAGGATTTGTCC
GCTCAGCCTGTTCAAACAAAGTTTCCAGCTTATGAAAGAGTGGTTCTTCGAGAAGCTGGATTTCTGAGGC
CTGTAACCATTTTTGGACCAATAGCTGATGTTGCCAGAGAAAAGCTGGCAAGAGAAGAACCAGATATTTA
TCAAATTGCAAAGAGTGAACCACGAGACGCTGGAACTGACCAACGTAGCTCTGGCTATATTCGCCTGCAT
ACAATAAAGCAAATCATAGATCAAGACAAACATGCTTTATTAGATGTAACACCAAATGCAGTTGATCGTC
TTAACTATGCCCAGTGGTATCCAATTGTTGTATTTCTTAACCCTGATTCTAAGCAAGGAGTAAAAACAAT
GAGAATGAGGTTATGTCCAGAATCTCGGAAAAGTGCCAGGAAGTTATACGAGCGATCTCATAAACTTGCT
AAAAATAATCACCATCTTTTTACAACTACAATTAACTTAAATTCAATGAATGATGGTTGGTATGGTGCGC
TGAAAGAAGCAGTTCAACAACAGCAAAACCAGCTGGTATGGGTTTCCGAGGGAAAGGCGGATGGTGCTAC
AAGTGATGACCTTGATTTGCATGATGATCGTCTGTCCTACCTGTCAGCTCCAGGTAGTGAATACTCAATG
TATAGCACGGACAGTAGACACACTTCTGACTATGAAGACACAGACACAGAAGGCGGGGCCTACACTGATC
AAGAACTAGATGAAACTCTTAATGATGAGGTTGGGACTCCACCGGAGTCTGCCATTACACGGTCCTCTGA
GCCTGTAAGAGAGGACTCCTCTGGAATGCATCATGAAAACCAAACATATCCTCCTTACTCACCACAAGCG
CAGCCACAACCAATTCATAGAATAGACTCCCCTGGATTTAAGCCAGCCTCTCAACAGAAAGCAGAAGCTT
CATCTCCAGTCCCTTACCTTTCGCCTGAAACAAACCCAGCATCATCAACCTCTGCTGTTAATCATAATGT
AAATTTAACTAATGTCAGACTGGAGGAGCCCACCCCAGCTCCTTCCACCTCTTACTCACCACAAGCTGAT
TCTTTAAGAACACCAAGTACTGAGGCAGCTCACATAATGCTAAGAGATCAAGAACCATCATTGTCGTCGC
ATGTAGATCCAACAAAGGTGTATAGAAAGGATCCATATCCCGAGGAAATGATGAGGCAGAACCATGTTTT
GAAACAGCCAGCCGTTAGTCACCCAGGGCACAGGCCAGACAAAGAGCCTAATCTGACCTATGAACCCCAA
CTCCCATACGTAGAGAAACAAGCCAGCAGAGACCTCGAGCAGCCCACATACAGATACGAGTCCTCAAGCT
ATACGGACCAGTTTTCTCGAAACTATGAACATCGTCTGCGATACGAAGATCGCGTCCCCATGTATGAAGA
ACAGTGGTCATATTATGATGACAAACAGCCCTACCCATCTCGGCCACCTTTTGATAATCAGCACTCTCAA
GACCTTGACTCCAGACAGCATCCCGAAGAGTCCTCAGAACGAGGGTACTTTCCACGTTTTGAAGAGCCAG
CCCCTCTGTCTTACGACAGCAGACCACGTTACGAACAGGCACCTAGAGCATCCGCCCTGCGGCACGAAGA
GCAGCCAGCTCCTGGGTATGACACACATGGTAGACTCAGACCGGAAGCCCAGCCCCACCCTTCAGCAGGG
CCCAAGCCTGCAGAGTCCAAGCAGTATTTTGAGCAATATTCACGCAGTTACGAGCAAGTACCACCCCAAG
GATTTACCTCTAGAGCAGGTCATTTTGAGCCTCTCCATGGTGCTGCAGCTGTCCCTCCGCTGATACCTTC
ATCTCAGCATAAGCCAGAAGCTCTGCCTTCAAACACCAAACCACTGCCTCCACCCCCAACTCAAACCGAA
GAAGAGGAAGATCCAGCAATGAAGCCACAGTCTGTACTCACCAGAGTTAAGATGTTTGAAAACAAAAGAT
CTGCATCCTTAGAGACCAAGAAGGATGTAAATGACACTGGCAGTTTTAAGCCTCCAGAAGTAGCATCTAA
ACCTTCAGGTGCTCCCATCATTGGTCCCAAACCCACTTCTCAGAATCAATTCAGTGAACATGACAAAACT
CTGTACAGGATCCCAGAACCTCAAAAACCTCAACTGAAGCCACCTGAAGATATTGTTCGGTCCAATCATT
ATGACCCTGAAGAAGATGAAGAATATTATCGAAAACAGCTGTCATACTTTGACCGAAGAAGTTTTGAGAA
TAAGCCTCCTGCACACATTGCTGCCAGCCATCTCTCCGAGCCTGCAAAGCCAGCTCATTCTCAGAATCAA
TCAAATTTTTCTAGTTATTCTTCAAAGGGAAAGCCTCCTGAAGCTGATGGTGTGGATAGATCATTTGGCG
AGAAACGCTATGAACCCATCCAGGCCACTCCCCCTCCTCCTCCATTGCCCTCGCAGTATGCCCAGCCATC
TCAGCCTGTCACCAGCGCGTCTCTCCACATACATTCTAAGGGAGCACATGGTGAAGGTAATTCAGTGTCA
TTGGATTTTCAGAATTCCTTAGTGTCCAAACCAGACCCACCTCCATCTCAGAATAAGCCAGCAACTTTCA
GACCACCAAACCGAGAAGATACTGCTCAGGCAGCTTTCTATCCCCAGAAAAGTTTTCCAGATAAAGCCCC
AGTTAATGGAACTGAACAGACTCAGAAAACAGTCACTCCAGCATACAATCGATTCACACCAAAACCATAT
ACAAGTTCTGCCCGACCATTTGAACGCAAGTTTGAAAGTCCTAAATTCAATCACAATCTTCTGCCAAGTG
AAACTGCACATAAACCTGACTTGTCTTCAAAAACTCCCACTTCTCCAAAAACTCTTGTGAAATCGCACAG
TTTGGCACAGCCTCCTGAGTTTGACAGTGGAGTTGAAACTTTCTCTATCCATGCAGAGAAGCCTAAATAT
CAAATAAATAATATCAGCACAGTGCCTAAAGCTATTCCTGTGAGTCCTTCAGCTGTGGAAGAGGATGAAG
ATGAAGATGGTCATACTGTGGTGGCCACAGCCCGAGGCATATTTAACAGCAATGGGGGCGTGCTGAGTTC
CATAGAAACTGGTGTTAGTATAATTATCCCTCAAGGAGCCATTCCCGAAGGAGTTGAGCAGGAAATCTAT
TTCAAGGTCTGCCGGGACAACAGCATCCTTCCACCTTTAGATAAAGAGAAAGGTGAAACACTGCTGAGTC
CTTTGGTGATGTGTGGTCCCCATGGCCTCAAGTTCCTGAAGCCTGTGGAGCTGCGCTTACCACACTGTGC
GTCCATGACTCCTGACGGTTGGTCTTTTGCTCTAAAATCATCCGACTCCTCGTCGGGTGATCCTAAAACC
TGGCAAAACAAGTGTCTTCCCGGAGATCCAAATTATCTCGTTGGAGCAAACTGTGTTTCTGTCCTTATTG
ACCACTTTGCCGAGCAAAAGCTGATATCTGAAGAGGACTTGTAAACTAGTTCTAGA
