>Addgene plasmid #30318 | pTRE ZO1myc | addgene partial sequence | sequence record 36767 | hTJP1-F 5'-CCCGAGGCATATTTAACAGC
AACTGGTGTTAGTATAATTATCCCTCAAGGAGCCATTCCCGAAGGAGTTGAGCAGGAAATCTATTTCAAG
GTCTGCCGGGACAACAGCATCCTTCCACCTTTAGATAAAGAGAAAGGTGAAACACTGCTGAGTCCTTTGG
TGATGTGTGGTCCCCATGGCCTCAAGTTCCTGAAGCCTGTGGAGCTGCGCTTACCACACTGTGCGTCCAT
GACTCCTGACGGTTGGTCTTTTGCTCTAAAATCATCCGACTCCTCGTCGGGTGATCCTAAAACCTGGCAA
AACAAGTGTCTTCCCGGAGATCCAAATTATCTCGTTGGAGCAAACTGTGTTTCTGTCCTTATTGACCACT
TTGCCGAGCAAAAGCTGATATCTGAAGAGGACTTGTAAACTAGTTCTAGAGGATCCAGACATGATAAGAT
ACATTGATGAGTTTGGACAAACCACAACTAGAATGCAGTGAAAAAAATGCTTTATTTGTGAAATTTGTGA
TGCTATTGCTTTATTTGTAACCATTATAAGCTGCAATAAACAAGTTAACAACAACAATTGCATTCATTTT
ATGTTTCAGGTTCAGGGGGAGGTGTGGGAGGTTTTTTAAAGCAAGTAAAACCTCTACAAATGTGGTATGG
CTGATTATGATCCTGCAAGCCTCGTCGTCCTGGCCGGACCACGCTATCTGTGCAAGGTCCCCGGCCCCGG
ACGCGCGCTCCATGAGCAGAGCGCCCGCCGCCGAGGCGAAGACTCGGGCGGCGCCCTGCCCGTCCCACCA
GGTCAACAGGCGGTAACCGGCCTCTTCATCGGGAATGCGCGCGACCTTCAGCATCG
